Addgene plasmid #11257: pRS428
Purpose: (Empty Backbone)
Depositing lab: Fred Cross. Depositing organization: Rockefeller University.
Backbone
  Vector backbone: pRS418
  Backbone size (bp): 5071
  Vector type: Yeast Expression
  Selectable markers: NatMX
Growth in bacteria
  Bacterial resistance: Ampicillin, 100 μg/mL
  Growth temperature: 37°C
  Growth strain: DH5alpha
  Copy number: High Copy
Gene/Insert
  Gene/Insert name: None
  Cloning method: Restriction Enzyme
  Sequencing primers: 5′ T7; 3′ M13R
Resource information
  A portion of this plasmid was derived from a plasmid made by: p4339 from Charlie Boone.
Terms and licenses: Academic/Nonprofit Terms; Industry Terms: Not Available to Industry
Depositor comments: p4339 + pRS420 --> pRS428. Insert is NatMX (clonNAT resistance) from EcoRI-cut p4339. Backbone is NcoI-cut pRS420 (2 micron plasmid).
How to cite: pRS428 was a gift from Fred Cross (Addgene plasmid # 11257 ; http://n2t.net/addgene:11257 ; RRID:Addgene_11257)
