[The description below was written by a language model from this plasmid's Addgene catalogue record and pLannotate feature annotations shown in this document.]
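Description:
pRS428 is an empty yeast–E. coli shuttle vector of the pRS series, built as a high-copy episomal plasmid carrying a dominant drug-resistance marker rather than an auxotrophic one. According to the depositor's notes, it was assembled by inserting the NatMX cassette, taken as an EcoRI fragment from p4339, into NcoI-cut pRS420, a 2μ plasmid. The catalogue field instead names pRS418 as the backbone and gives a backbone size of 5071 bp, whereas the annotated depositor sequence is 5,871 nt. The record does not explain these differences.

The feature table matches the described design. The NatMX marker consists of the Streptomyces noursei nourseothricin acetyltransferase gene (nat1) between the Ashbya gossypii TEF promoter and TEF terminator, which confers nourseothricin (clonNAT) resistance in yeast. This allows selection in strains that lack usable auxotrophies. The yeast 2μ origin supports multicopy maintenance in Saccharomyces. In bacteria, the plasmid replicates from a high-copy ColE1/pUC-type origin and is selected with ampicillin through β-lactamase. An f1 origin permits single-stranded DNA production.

The cloning region is the pBluescript-type polylinker, embedded in a lacZα fragment with the lac promoter and operator and flanked by T7 and T3 promoters. No yeast promoter is annotated at the polylinker, so inserts would need to bring their own regulatory sequences. The short bom, rop and lacI fragments appear to be residual backbone sequence. No insert is present, and the plasmid serves as a general backbone for high-copy gene cloning and expression in yeast under clonNAT selection.
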