Features (pLannotate 1.2.2; 19 found; start..end, strand, type, name):
    137..186     +  misc_feature   bom (fragment): basis of mobility region from pBR322
    249..446     -  terminator     TEF terminator: Ashbya gossypii TEF terminator
    464..1034    -  CDS            NrsR (fragment): nourseothricin acetyltransferase; Streptomyces noursei nat1; confers resistance to nourseothricin
   1035..1378    -  promoter       TEF promoter: Ashbya gossypii TEF promoter
   1443..1494    +  misc_feature   bom (fragment): basis of mobility region from pBR322
   1495..1950    -  rep_origin     f1 ori (sequence partly withheld): f1 bacteriophage origin of replication; arrow indicates direction of (+) strand synthesis
   1958..2113    -  CDS            lacZα (fragment): LacZα fragment of β-galactosidase; lacZ fragment
   2121..2139    +  promoter       T7 promoter: promoter for bacteriophage T7 RNA polymerase
   2148..2255    -  misc_feature   MCS: pBluescript multiple cloning site
   2268..2286    -  promoter       T3 promoter: promoter for bacteriophage T3 RNA polymerase
   2331..2347    -  protein_bind   lac operator: The lac repressor binds to the lac operator to inhibit transcription in E. coli. This inhibition can be relieved by adding lactose or isopropyl-β-D-thiogalactopyranoside (IPTG). lac repressor encoded by lacI
   2355..2385    -  promoter       lac promoter: promoter for the E. coli lac operon
   2400..2421    -  protein_bind   CAP binding site: CAP binding activates transcription in the presence of cAMP. E. coli catabolite activator protein
   2434..2526    -  CDS            lacI (fragment): lac repressor; lacI; The lac repressor binds to the lac operator to inhibit transcription in E. coli. This inhibition can be relieved by adding lactose or isopropyl-β-D-thiogalactopyranoside (IPTG).
   2709..3297    -  rep_origin     ori: high-copy-number ColE1/pMB1/pBR322/pUC origin of replication
   3468..4328    -  CDS            AmpR: β-lactamase; bla; confers resistance to ampicillin, carbenicillin, and related antibiotics
   4329..4433    -  promoter       AmpR promoter: bla
   4460..5802    -  rep_origin     2μ ori: yeast 2μ plasmid origin of replication
   5871..35      +  CDS            rop (fragment) (across the origin): Rop protein, which maintains plasmids at low copy number; rop
>Addgene plasmid #11257 | pRS428 | depositor full sequence | sequence record 6931 | Author sequence
TCGCGCGTTTCGGTGATGACGGTGAAAACCTCTGACACATGCAGCTCCCGGAGACGGTCACAGCTTGTCT
GTAAGCGGATGCCGGGAGCAGACAAGCCCGTCAGGGCGCGTCAGCGGGTGTTGGCGGGTGTCGGGGCTGG
CTTAACTATGCGGCATCAGAGCAGATTGTACTGAGAGTGCACCATAATCATCGATGAATTCGAGCTCGTT
TTCGACACTGGATGGCGGCGTTAGTATCGAATCGACAGCAGTATAGCGACCAGCATTCACATACGATTGA
CGCATGATATTACTTTCTGCGCACTTAACTTCGCATCTGGGCAGATGATGTCGAGGCGAAAAAAAATATA
AATCACGCTAACATTTGATTAAAATAGAACAACTACAATATAAAAAAACTATACAAATGACAAGTTCTTG
AAAACAAGAATCTTTTTATTGTCAGTACTGATTAGAAAAACCTAGGGGCAGGGCATGCTCATGTAGAGCG
CCTGCCGCTCGCCGTCCGAGGCGGTGCCGTCGTACAGGGCGGTGTCCAGGCCGCAGAGGGTGAACCCCAT
CCGCCGGTACGCGTGGATCGCCGGTGCGTTGACGTTGGTGACCTCCAGCCAGAGGTGCCCGGCGCCCCGC
TCGCCGGCGAACTCCGTCGCGAGCCCCATCAACGCGCGCCCGACCCCGTGCCCCCGGTGCTCCGGGGCGA
CCTCGATGTCCTCGACGGTCAGCCGGCGGTTCCACGCCGAGTACGAGATGACCACGAAGCCCGCCAGGTC
GCCGTCGTCCCCGTACGCGACGAACGTCCGGGAGTCCGGGTCGCCGTCCTCCCCGTCGTCCGATTCGTCG
TCCGATTCGTCGTCGGGGAACACCTTGGTCAGGGGCGGGTCCACCGGCACCTCCCGCAGGGTGAAGCCGT
CCCCGGTGGCGGTGACGCGGAAGACGGTGTCGGTGGTGAAGGACCCATCCAGTGCCTCGATGGCCTCGGC
GTCCCCCGGGACACTGGTGCGGTACCGGTAAGCCGTGTCGTCAAGAGTGGTCATGGTTGTTTATGTTCGG
ATGTGATGTGAGAACTGTATCCTAGCAAGATTTTAAAAGGAAGTATATGAAAGAAGAACCTCAGTGGCAA
ATCCTAACCTTTTATATTTCTCTACAGGGGCGCGGCGTGGGGACAATTCAACGCGTCTGTGAGGGGAGCG
TTTCCCTGCTCGCAGGTCTGCAGCGAGGAGCCGTAATTTTTGCTTCGCGCCGTGCGGCCATCAAAATGTA
TGGATGCAAATGATTATACATGGGGATGTATGGGCTAAATGTACGGGCGACAGTCACATCATGCCCCTGA
GCTGCGCACGTCAAGACTGTCAAGGAGGGTATTCTGGGCCTCCATGTCGCTGGCCGGGTGACCCGGCGGG
GACGAGGCAAGCTAAACAGATCTGGCGCGCCTTAATTAACCCTATGCGGTGTGAAATACCGCACAGATGC
GTAAGGAGAAAATACCGCATCAGGAAATTGTAAACGTTAATATTTTGTTAAAATTCGCGTTAAATTTTTG
TTAAATCAGCTCATTTTTTAACCAATAGGCCGAAATCGGCAAAATCCCTTATAAATCAAAAGAATAGACC
GAGATAGGGT
[37 nt withheld, positions 1621-1657]
AAAGAACGTGGACTCCAACGTCAAAGG
[49 nt withheld, positions 1685-1733]
T
[91 nt withheld, positions 1735-1825]
G
[124 nt withheld, positions 1827-1950]
CGCGCCATTCGCCATTCAGGCTGCGCAACTGTTGGGAAGGGCGATCGGTGCGGGCCTCTTCGCTATTACG
CCAGCTGGCGAAAGGGGGATGTGCTGCAAGGCGATTAAGTTGGGTAACGCCAGGGTTTTCCCAGTCACGA
CGTTGTAAAACGACGGCCAGTGAGCGCGCGTAATACGACTCACTATAGGGCGAATTGGGTACCGGGCCCC
CCCTCGAGGTCGACGGTATCGATAAGCTTGATATCGAATTCCTGCAGCCCGGGGGATCCACTAGTTCTAG
AGCGGCCGCCACCGCGGTGGAGCTCCAGCTTTTGTTCCCTTTAGTGAGGGTTAATTGCGCGCTTGGCGTA
ATCATGGTCATAGCTGTTTCCTGTGTGAAATTGTTATCCGCTCACAATTCCACACAACATACGAGCCGGA
AGCATAAAGTGTAAAGCCTGGGGTGCCTAATGAGTGAGCTAACTCACATTAATTGCGTTGCGCTCACTGC
CCGCTTTCCAGTCGGGAAACCTGTCGTGCCAGCTGCATTAATGAATCGGCCAACGCGCGGGGAGAGGCGG
TTTGCGTATTGGGCGCTCTTCCGCTTCCTCGCTCACTGACTCGCTGCGCTCGGTCGTTCGGCTGCGGCGA
GCGGTATCAGCTCACTCAAAGGCGGTAATACGGTTATCCACAGAATCAGGGGATAACGCAGGAAAGAACA
TGTGAGCAAAAGGCCAGCAAAAGGCCAGGAACCGTAAAAAGGCCGCGTTGCTGGCGTTTTTCCATAGGCT
CCGCCCCCCTGACGAGCATCACAAAAATCGACGCTCAAGTCAGAGGTGGCGAAACCCGACAGGACTATAA
AGATACCAGGCGTTTCCCCCTGGAAGCTCCCTCGTGCGCTCTCCTGTTCCGACCCTGCCGCTTACCGGAT
ACCTGTCCGCCTTTCTCCCTTCGGGAAGCGTGGCGCTTTCTCATAGCTCACGCTGTAGGTATCTCAGTTC
GGTGTAGGTCGTTCGCTCCAAGCTGGGCTGTGTGCACGAACCCCCCGTTCAGCCCGACCGCTGCGCCTTA
TCCGGTAACTATCGTCTTGAGTCCAACCCGGTAAGACACGACTTATCGCCACTGGCAGCAGCCACTGGTA
ACAGGATTAGCAGAGCGAGGTATGTAGGCGGTGCTACAGAGTTCTTGAAGTGGTGGCCTAACTACGGCTA
CACTAGAAGGACAGTATTTGGTATCTGCGCTCTGCTGAAGCCAGTTACCTTCGGAAAAAGAGTTGGTAGC
TCTTGATCCGGCAAACAAACCACCGCTGGTAGCGGTGGTTTTTTTGTTTGCAAGCAGCAGATTACGCGCA
GAAAAAAAGGATCTCAAGAAGATCCTTTGATCTTTTCTACGGGGTCTGACGCTCAGTGGAACGAAAACTC
ACGTTAAGGGATTTTGGTCATGAGATTATCAAAAAGGATCTTCACCTAGATCCTTTTAAATTAAAAATGA
AGTTTTAAATCAATCTAAAGTATATATGAGTAAACTTGGTCTGACAGTTACCAATGCTTAATCAGTGAGG
CACCTATCTCAGCGATCTGTCTATTTCGTTCATCCATAGTTGCCTGACTCCCCGTCGTGTAGATAACTAC
GATACGGGAGGGCTTACCATCTGGCCCCAGTGCTGCAATGATACCGCGAGACCCACGCTCACCGGCTCCA
GATTTATCAGCAATAAACCAGCCAGCCGGAAGGGCCGAGCGCAGAAGTGGTCCTGCAACTTTATCCGCCT
CCATCCAGTCTATTAATTGTTGCCGGGAAGCTAGAGTAAGTAGTTCGCCAGTTAATAGTTTGCGCAACGT
TGTTGCCATTGCTACAGGCATCGTGGTGTCACGCTCGTCGTTTGGTATGGCTTCATTCAGCTCCGGTTCC
CAACGATCAAGGCGAGTTACATGATCCCCCATGTTGTGCAAAAAAGCGGTTAGCTCCTTCGGTCCTCCGA
TCGTTGTCAGAAGTAAGTTGGCCGCAGTGTTATCACTCATGGTTATGGCAGCACTGCATAATTCTCTTAC
TGTCATGCCATCCGTAAGATGCTTTTCTGTGACTGGTGAGTACTCAACCAAGTCATTCTGAGAATAGTGT
ATGCGGCGACCGAGTTGCTCTTGCCCGGCGTCAATACGGGATAATACCGCGCCACATAGCAGAACTTTAA
AAGTGCTCATCATTGGAAAACGTTCTTCGGGGCGAAAACTCTCAAGGATCTTACCGCTGTTGAGATCCAG
TTCGATGTAACCCACTCGTGCACCCAACTGATCTTCAGCATCTTTTACTTTCACCAGCGTTTCTGGGTGA
GCAAAAACAGGAAGGCAAAATGCCGCAAAAAAGGGAATAAGGGCGACACGGAAATGTTGAATACTCATAC
TCTTCCTTTTTCAATATTATTGAAGCATTTATCAGGGTTATTGTCTCATGAGCGGATACATATTTGAATG
TATTTAGAAAAATAAACAAATAGGGGTTCCGCGCACATTTCCCCGAAAAGTGCCACCTGAACGAAGCATC
TGTGCTTCATTTTGTAGAACAAAAATGCAACGCGAGAGCGCTAATTTTTCAAACAAAGAATCTGAGCTGC
ATTTTTACAGAACAGAAATGCAACGCGAAAGCGCTATTTTACCAACGAAGAATCTGTGCTTCATTTTTGT
AAAACAAAAATGCAACGCGAGAGCGCTAATTTTTCAAACAAAGAATCTGAGCTGCATTTTTACAGAACAG
AAATGCAACGCGAGAGCGCTATTTTACCAACAAAGAATCTATACTTCTTTTTTGTTCTACAAAAATGCAT
CCCGAGAGCGCTATTTTTCTAACAAAGCATCTTAGATTACTTTTTTTCTCCTTTGTGCGCTCTATAATGC
AGTCTCTTGATAACTTTTTGCACTGTAGGTCCGTTAAGGTTAGAAGAAGGCTACTTTGGTGTCTATTTTC
TCTTCCATAAAAAAAGCCTGACTCCACTTCCCGCGTTTACTGATTACTAGCGAAGCTGCGGGTGCATTTT
TTCAAGATAAAGGCATCCCCGATTATATTCTATACCGATGTGGATTGCGCATACTTTGTGAACAGAAAGT
GATAGCGTTGATGATTCTTCATTGGTCAGAAAATTATGAACGGTTTCTTCTATTTTGTCTCTATATACTA
CGTATAGGAAATGTTTACATTTTCGTATTGTTTTCGATTCACTCTATGAATAGTTCTTACTACAATTTTT
TTGTCTAAAGAGTAATACTAGAGATAAACATAAAAAATGTAGAGGTCGAGTTTAGATGCAAGTTCAAGGA
GCGAAAGGTGGATGGGTAGGTTATATAGGGATATAGCACAGAGATATATAGCAAAGAGATACTTTTGAGC
AATGTTTGTGGAAGCGGTATTCGCAATATTTTAGTAGCTCGTTACAGTCCGGTGCGTTTTTGGTTTTTTG
AAAGTGCGTCTTCAGAGCGCTTTTGGTTTTCAAAAGCGCTCTGAAGTTCCTATACTTTCTAGAGAATAGG
AACTTCGGAATAGGAACTTCAAAGCGTTTCCGAAAACGAGCGCTTCCGAAAATGCAACGCGAGCTGCGCA
CATACAGCTCACTGTTCACGTCGCACCTATATCTGCGTGTTGCCTGTATATATATATACATGAGAAGAAC
GGCATAGTGCGTGTTTATGCTTAAATGCGTACTTATATGCGTCTATTTATGTAGGATGAAAGGTAGTCTA
GTACCTCCTGTGATATTATCCCATTCCATGCGGGGTATCGTATGCTTCCTTCAGCACTACCCTTTAGCTG
TTCTATATGCTGCCACTCCTCAATTGGATTAGTCTCATCCTTCAATGCTATCATTTCCTTTGATATTGGA
TCATATCTAAGAAACCATTATTATCATGACATTAACCTATAAAAATAGGCGTATCACGAGGCCCTTTCGT
C
