>Addgene plasmid #11257 | pRS428 | addgene partial sequence | sequence record 18129 | T7 5'-TAATACGACTCACTATAGGG-3'
TATCGATAAGCTTGATATCGAATTCCTGCAGCCCGGGGGATCCACTAGTTCTAGAGCGGCCGCCACCGCG
GTGGAGCTCCAGCTTTTGTTCCCTTTAGTGAGGGTTAATTGCGCGCTTGGCGTAATCATGGTCATAGCTG
TTTCCTGTGTGAAATTGTTATCCGCTCACAATTCCACACAACATACGAGCCGGAAGCATAAAGTGTAAAG
CCTGGGGTGCCTAATGAGTGAGCTAACTCACATTAATTGCGTTGCGCTCACTGCCCGCTTTCCAGTCGGG
AAACCTGTCGTGCCAGCTGCATTAATGAATCGGCCAACGCGCGGGGAGAGGCGGTTTGCGTATTGGGCGC
TCTTCCGCTTCCTCGCTCACTGACTCGCTGCGCTCGGTCGTTCGGCTGCGGCGAGCGGTATCAGCTCACT
CAAAGGCGGTAATACGGTTATCCACAGAATCAGGGGATAACGCAGGAAAGAACATGTGAGCAAAAGGCCA
GCAAAAGGCCAGGAACCGTAAAAAGGCCGCGTTGCTGGCGTTTTTCCATAGGCTCCGCCCCCCTGACGAG
CATCACAAAAATCGACGCTCAAGTCAGAGGTGGCGAAACCCGACAGGACTATAAAGATACCAGGCGTTTC
CCCCTGGAAGCTCCCTCGTGCGCTCTCCTGTTCCGACC
